Addgene plasmid #127582: pSLQ-5S-F30-Control
Purpose: Expresses 5S-F30-Control rRNA from a mU6 promoter
Depositing lab: David Rueda. Depositing organization: Imperial College London. Publication: Fluorogenic RNA Mango aptamers for imaging small non-coding RNAs in mammalian cells. Autour A, C Y Jeng S, D Cawte A, Abdolahzadeh A, Galli A, Panchapakesan SSS, Rueda D, Ryckelynck M, Unrau PJ. Nat Commun. 2018 Feb 13;9(1):656. doi: 10.1038/s41467-018-02993-8. PubMed 29440634.
Backbone
  Vector backbone: pSLQ
  Backbone size w/o insert (bp): 8205
  Total vector size (bp): 8398
  Vector type: Mammalian Expression
  Selectable markers: Puromycin
Growth in bacteria
  Bacterial resistance: Ampicillin, 100 μg/mL
  Growth temperature: 37°C
  Growth strain: NEB Stable
  Copy number: High Copy
Gene/Insert
  Gene/Insert name: 5S rRNA with F30 folding scaffold
  Species: H. sapiens (human)
  Insert size (bp): 193
  Promoter: modified U6
  Cloning method: Restriction Enzyme; 5′ cloning site BstXI (not destroyed); 3′ cloning site XhoI (not destroyed)
  Sequencing primers: 5′ TTCGGGTTTATTACAGGGACAG
Terms and licenses: Academic/Nonprofit Terms; Industry Terms: Not Available to Industry
How to cite: pSLQ-5S-F30-Control was a gift from David Rueda (Addgene plasmid # 127582 ; http://n2t.net/addgene:127582 ; RRID:Addgene_127582)
