[The description below was written by a language model from this plasmid's Addgene catalogue record and pLannotate feature annotations shown in this document.]
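Description:
pSLQ-5S-F30-Control is a mammalian expression plasmid built on the pSLQ backbone, which the feature table shows to be an HIV-1-derived lentiviral transfer vector. It is propagated in bacteria through a high-copy ColE1/pUC-type origin with ampicillin resistance (AmpR under its own bla promoter). The viral portion begins with a CMV enhancer/promoter fused to a truncated 5' LTR, followed by the Ψ packaging signal, a gag fragment, the Rev response element and the cPPT/CTS. It ends with a WPRE, a nef fragment and a second truncated LTR. This arrangement allows the genomic RNA to be transcribed, packaged and delivered by transduction when helper functions are supplied in trans, although the plasmid can also be used by direct transfection.

The payload is a 193 bp insert encoding human 5S rRNA carrying the F30 folding scaffold, cloned between BstXI and XhoI sites. According to the catalogue it is driven by a modified (mouse) U6 promoter, a Pol III promoter suited to small non-coding RNAs. The automated annotation detects the 5S rRNA itself but does not label the U6 promoter or the F30 element. Downstream, a second CMV enhancer/promoter drives a puromycin N-acetyltransferase gene followed by mCherry, giving drug selection and red fluorescent marking of cells carrying the construct. The record does not annotate the linker between the two coding sequences. Two loxP sites flank the region spanning the RNA cassette and the marker unit, which would permit Cre-mediated excision.

The associated work concerns fluorogenic Mango RNA aptamers for imaging small non-coding RNAs in mammalian cells. The name suggests that this construct is the scaffold-only control lacking the aptamer, though the record does not say so explicitly.
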