Features (pLannotate 1.2.2; 24 found; start..end, strand, type, name):
     40..92      -  misc_feature   bom (fragment): basis of mobility region from pBR322
    247..626     +  enhancer       CMV enhancer: human cytomegalovirus immediate early enhancer
    627..826     +  promoter       CMV promoter: human cytomegalovirus (CMV) immediate early promoter
    844..1024    +  LTR            5' LTR (truncated): truncated 5' long terminal repeat (LTR) from HIV-1
   1071..1196    +  misc_feature   HIV-1 Ψ: packaging signal of human immunodeficiency virus type 1
   1180..1518    +  CDS            HIV-1 gag (fragment): gag protein from human immunodeficiency virus 1; gag
   1693..1926    +  misc_feature   RRE: The Rev response element (RRE) of HIV-1 allows for Rev-dependent mRNA export from the nucleus to the cytoplasm.
   2303..2403    +  CDS            Rev (fragment): human immunodeficiency virus 1 (HIV-1) Rev protein; rev; enhances nuclear export of unspliced and incompletely spliced viral mRNAs
   2453..2570    +  misc_feature   cPPT/CTS: central polypurine tract and central termination sequence of HIV-1
   2823..2856    +  protein_bind   loxP: Cre-mediated recombination occurs in the 8-bp core sequence (GCATACAT). Cre recombinase
   2943..3061    +  ncRNA          5S rRNA: Accession: RF00001 - 5S ribosomal RNA
   3254..3557    +  enhancer       CMV enhancer: human cytomegalovirus immediate early enhancer
   3558..3761    +  promoter       CMV promoter: human cytomegalovirus (CMV) immediate early promoter
   3795..4391    +  CDS            PuroR: puromycin N-acetyltransferase; pac from Streptomyces alboniger; confers resistance to puromycin
   4467..5174    +  CDS            mCherry: mCherry is a basic (constitutively fluorescent) red fluorescent protein published in 2004, derived from Discosoma sp.. It is reported to be a very rapidly-maturing monomer with low acid sensitivity.
   5197..5230    +  protein_bind   loxP: Cre-mediated recombination occurs in the 8-bp core sequence (GCATACAT). Cre recombinase
   5263..5286    +  misc_feature   MCS (fragment): pBluescript multiple cloning site
   5286..5874    +  misc_feature   WPRE: woodchuck hepatitis virus posttranscriptional regulatory element
   5875..5894    +  misc_feature   MCS (fragment): pBluescript multiple cloning site
   5896..6396    +  CDS            nef (fragment): NEF_HV1LA - Experimental evidence at protein level: Swiss-Prot protein existence level 1. Extracellular Nef protein targets CD4(+) T-lymphocytes for apoptosis by interacting with CXCR4 surface receptors. From Human immunodeficiency virus type 1 group M subtype B (isolate Lai) (HIV-1).
   6403..6583    +  LTR            5' LTR (truncated): truncated 5' long terminal repeat (LTR) from HIV-1
   6645..7233    -  rep_origin     ori: high-copy-number ColE1/pMB1/pBR322/pUC origin of replication
   7404..8264    -  CDS            AmpR: β-lactamase; bla; confers resistance to ampicillin, carbenicillin, and related antibiotics
   8265..8369    -  promoter       AmpR promoter: bla
>Addgene plasmid #127582 | pSLQ-5S-F30-Control | addgene full sequence | sequence record 250987 | Addgene NGS Result
CCACCTGACGTCGACGGATCGGGAGATCTCCCGATCCCCTATGGTGCACTCTCAGTACAATCTGCTCTGA
TGCCGCATAGTTAAGCCAGTATCTGCTCCCTGCTTGTGTGTTGGAGGTCGCTGAGTAGTGCGCGAGCAAA
ATTTAAGCTACAACAAGGCAAGGCTTGACCGACAATTGCATGAAGAATCTGCTTAGGGTTAGGCGTTTTG
CGCTGCTTCGCGATGTACGGGCCAGATATACGCGTTGACATTGATTATTGACTAGTTATTAATAGTAATC
AATTACGGGGTCATTAGTTCATAGCCCATATATGGAGTTCCGCGTTACATAACTTACGGTAAATGGCCCG
CCTGGCTGACCGCCCAACGACCCCCGCCCATTGACGTCAATAATGACGTATGTTCCCATAGTAACGCCAA
TAGGGACTTTCCATTGACGTCAATGGGTGGAGTATTTACGGTAAACTGCCCACTTGGCAGTACATCAAGT
GTATCATATGCCAAGTACGCCCCCTATTGACGTCAATGACGGTAAATGGCCCGCCTGGCATTATGCCCAG
TACATGACCTTATGGGACTTTCCTACTTGGCAGTACATCTACGTATTAGTCATCGCTATTACCATGGTGA
TGCGGTTTTGGCAGTACATCAATGGGCGTGGATAGCGGTTTGACTCACGGGGATTTCCAAGTCTCCACCC
CATTGACGTCAATGGGAGTTTGTTTTGGCACCAAAATCAACGGGACTTTCCAAAATGTCGTAACAACTCC
GCCCCATTGACGCAAATGGGCGGTAGGCGTGTACGGTGGGAGGTCTATATAAGCAGCGCGTTTTGCCTGT
ACTGGGTCTCTCTGGTTAGACCAGATCTGAGCCTGGGAGCTCTCTGGCTAACTAGGGAACCCACTGCTTA
AGCCTCAATAAAGCTTGCCTTGAGTGCTTCAAGTAGTGTGTGCCCGTCTGTTGTGTGACTCTGGTAACTA
GAGATCCCTCAGACCCTTTTAGTCAGTGTGGAAAATCTCTAGCAGTGGCGCCCGAACAGGGACTTGAAAG
CGAAAGGGAAACCAGAGGAGCTCTCTCGACGCAGGACTCGGCTTGCTGAAGCGCGCACGGCAAGAGGCGA
GGGGCGGCGACTGGTGAGTACGCCAAAAATTTTGACTAGCGGAGGCTAGAAGGAGAGAGATGGGTGCGAG
AGCGTCAGTATTAAGCGGGGGAGAATTAGATCGCGATGGGAAAAAATTCGGTTAAGGCCAGGGGGAAAGA
AAAAATATAAATTAAAACATATAGTATGGGCAAGCAGGGAGCTAGAACGATTCGCAGTTAATCCTGGCCT
GTTAGAAACATCAGAAGGCTGTAGACAAATACTGGGACAGCTACAACCATCCCTTCAGACAGGATCAGAA
GAACTTAGATCATTATATAATACAGTAGCAACCCTCTATTGTGTGCATCAAAGGATAGAGATAAAAGACA
CCAAGGAAGCTTTAGACAAGATAGAGGAAGAGCAAAACAAAAGTAAGACCACCGCACAGCAAGCGGCCGG
CCGCTGATCTTCAGACCTGGAGGAGGAGATATGAGGGACAATTGGAGAAGTGAATTATATAAATATAAAG
TAGTAAAAATTGAACCATTAGGAGTAGCACCCACCAAGGCAAAGAGAAGAGTGGTGCAGAGAGAAAAAAG
AGCAGTGGGAATAGGAGCTTTGTTCCTTGGGTTCTTGGGAGCAGCAGGAAGCACTATGGGCGCAGCGTCA
ATGACGCTGACGGTACAGGCCAGACAATTATTGTCTGGTATAGTGCAGCAGCAGAACAATTTGCTGAGGG
CTATTGAGGCGCAACAGCATCTGTTGCAACTCACAGTCTGGGGCATCAAGCAGCTCCAGGCAAGAATCCT
GGCTGTGGAAAGATACCTAAAGGATCAACAGCTCCTGGGGATTTGGGGTTGCTCTGGAAAACTCATTTGC
ACCACTGCTGTGCCTTGGAATGCTAGTTGGAGTAATAAATCTCTGGAACAGATTTGGAATCACACGACCT
GGATGGAGTGGGACAGAGAAATTAACAATTACACAAGCTTAATACACTCCTTAATTGAAGAATCGCAAAA
CCAGCAAGAAAAGAATGAACAAGAATTATTGGAATTAGATAAATGGGCAAGTTTGTGGAATTGGTTTAAC
ATAACAAATTGGCTGTGGTATATAAAATTATTCATAATGATAGTAGGAGGCTTGGTAGGTTTAAGAATAG
TTTTTGCTGTACTTTCTATAGTGAATAGAGTTAGGCAGGGATATTCACCATTATCGTTTCAGACCCACCT
CCCAACCCCGAGGGGACCCGACAGGCCCGAAGGAATAGAAGAAGAAGGTGGAGAGAGAGACAGAGACAGA
TCCATTCGATTAGTGAACGGATCGGCACTGCGTGCGCCAATTCTGCAGACAAATGGCAGTATTCATCCAC
AATTTTAAAAGAAAAGGGGGGATTGGGGGGTACAGTGCAGGGGAAAGAATAGTAGACATAATAGCAACAG
ACATACAAACTAAAGAATTACAAAAACAAATTACAAAAATTCAAAATTTTCGGGTTTATTACAGGGACAG
CAGAGATCCAGTTTGGTTAGTACCGGGCCCGCTCTAGAGATCCGACGCGCCATCTCTAGGCCCGCGCCGG
CCCCCTCGCACGGACTTGTGGGAGAAGCTCGGCTACTCCCCTGCCCCGGTTAATTTGCATATAATATTTC
CTAGTAACTATAGAGGCTTAATGTGCGATAAAAGACAGATAATCTGTTCTTTTTAATACTAGCTACATTT
TACATGATAGGCTTGGATTTCTATAACTTCGTATAGCATACATTATACGAAGTTATAAACAGCACAAAAG
GAAACTCACCCTAACTGTAAAGTAATTGTGTGTTTTGAGACTATAAGTATCCCTTGGAGAACCACCTTGT
TGGGTCTACGGCCATACCACCCTGAACGCGCCCGATCTCGTCTGATCTCGGAAGCTAAGCAGGGTCGGGC
CTGGTTAGTACTTGGATGGGAGACCGCCTGGGAATACCGGGTGCTGTAGGCGTCGACTTGCCATGTGTAT
GTGGGGAAACCCACATACTCTGATGATCCTTCGGGATCATTCATGGCAATTTTTTTCTCGAGTACTAGGA
TCCATTAGGCGGCCGCGTGGATAACCGTATTACCGCCATGCATTAGTTATTAATAGTAATCAATTACGGG
GTCATTAGTTCATAGCCCATATATGGAGTTCCGCGTTACATAACTTACGGTAAATGGCCCGCCTGGCTGA
CCGCCCAACGACCCCCGCCCATTGACGTCAATAATGACGTATGTTCCCATAGTAACGCCAATAGGGACTT
TCCATTGACGTCAATGGGTGGAGTATTTACGGTAAACTGCCCACTTGGCAGTACATCAAGTGTATCATAT
GCCAAGTACGCCCCCTATTGACGTCAATGACGGTAAATGGCCCGCCTGGCATTATGCCCAGTACATGACC
TTATGGGACTTTCCTACTTGGCAGTACATCTACGTATTAGTCATCGCTATTACCATGGTGATGCGGTTTT
GGCAGTACATCAATGGGCGTGGATAGCGGTTTGACTCACGGGGATTTCCAAGTCTCCACCCCATTGACGT
CAATGGGAGTTTGTTTTGGCACCAAAATCAACGGGACTTTCCAAAATGTCGTAACAACTCCGCCCCATTG
ACGCAAATGGGCGGTAGGCGTGTACGGTGGGAGGTCTATATAAGCAGAGCTGGTTTAGTGAACCGTCAGA
TCCGCTAGCCCACCATGACCGAGTACAAGCCCACGGTGCGCCTCGCCACCCGCGACGACGTCCCCCGGGC
CGTACGCACCCTCGCCGCCGCGTTCGCCGACTACCCCGCCACGCGCCACACCGTCGACCCGGACCGCCAC
ATCGAGCGGGTCACCGAGCTGCAAGAACTCTTCCTCACGCGCGTCGGGCTCGACATCGGCAAGGTGTGGG
TCGCGGACGACGGCGCCGCGGTGGCGGTCTGGACCACGCCGGAGAGCGTCGAAGCGGGGGCGGTGTTCGC
CGAGATCGGCCCGCGCATGGCCGAGTTGAGCGGTTCCCGGCTGGCCGCGCAGCAACAGATGGAAGGCCTC
CTGGCGCCGCACCGGCCCAAGGAGCCCGCGTGGTTCCTGGCCACCGTCGGCGTCTCGCCCGACCACCAGG
GCAAGGGTCTGGGCAGCGCCGTCGTGCTCCCCGGAGTGGAGGCGGCCGAGCGCGCCGGGGTGCCCGCCTT
CCTGGAGACCTCCGCGCCCCGCAACCTCCCCTTCTACGAGCGGCTCGGCTTCACCGTCACCGCCGACGTC
GAGGTGCCCGAAGGACCGCGCACCTGGTGCATGACCCGCAAGCCCGGTGCCGGATCGGGAGAGGGCAGAG
GAAGTCTGCTAACATGCGGTGACGTCGAGGAGAATCCTGGCCCACCGGTCGCCACCATGGTGAGCAAGGG
CGAGGAGGATAACATGGCCATCATCAAGGAGTTCATGCGCTTCAAGGTGCACATGGAGGGCTCCGTGAAC
GGCCACGAGTTCGAGATCGAGGGCGAGGGCGAGGGCCGCCCCTACGAGGGCACCCAGACCGCCAAGCTGA
AGGTGACCAAGGGTGGCCCCCTGCCCTTCGCCTGGGACATCCTGTCCCCTCAGTTCATGTACGGCTCCAA
GGCCTACGTGAAGCACCCCGCCGACATCCCCGACTACTTGAAGCTGTCCTTCCCCGAGGGCTTCAAGTGG
GAGCGCGTGATGAACTTCGAGGACGGCGGCGTGGTGACCGTGACCCAGGACTCCTCCCTGCAGGACGGCG
AGTTCATCTACAAGGTGAAGCTGCGCGGCACCAACTTCCCCTCCGACGGCCCCGTAATGCAGAAGAAGAC
CATGGGCTGGGAGGCCTCCTCCGAGCGGATGTACCCCGAGGACGGCGCCCTGAAGGGCGAGATCAAGCAG
AGGCTGAAGCTGAAGGACGGCGGCCACTACGACGCTGAGGTCAAGACCACCTACAAGGCCAAGAAGCCCG
TGCAGCTGCCCGGCGCCTACAACGTCAACATCAAGTTGGACATCACCTCCCACAACGAGGACTACACCAT
CGTGGAACAGTACGAACGCGCCGAGGGCCGCCACTCCACCGGCGGCATGGACGAGCTGTACAAGTAAGAA
TTCGTCGAGGGACCTAATAACTTCGTATAGCATACATTATACGAAGTTATACATGTTTAAGGGTTCCGGT
TCCACTAGGTACAATTCGATATCAAGCTTATCGATAATCAACCTCTGGATTACAAAATTTGTGAAAGATT
GACTGGTATTCTTAACTATGTTGCTCCTTTTACGCTATGTGGATACGCTGCTTTAATGCCTTTGTATCAT
GCTATTGCTTCCCGTATGGCTTTCATTTTCTCCTCCTTGTATAAATCCTGGTTGCTGTCTCTTTATGAGG
AGTTGTGGCCCGTTGTCAGGCAACGTGGCGTGGTGTGCACTGTGTTTGCTGACGCAACCCCCACTGGTTG
GGGCATTGCCACCACCTGTCAGCTCCTTTCCGGGACTTTCGCTTTCCCCCTCCCTATTGCCACGGCGGAA
CTCATCGCCGCCTGCCTTGCCCGCTGCTGGACAGGGGCTCGGCTGTTGGGCACTGACAATTCCGTGGTGT
TGTCGGGGAAATCATCGTCCTTTCCTTGGCTGCTCGCCTGTGTTGCCACCTGGATTCTGCGCGGGACGTC
CTTCTGCTACGTCCCTTCGGCCCTCAATCCAGCGGACCTTCCTTCCCGCGGCCTGCTGCCGGCTCTGCGG
CCTCTTCCGCGTCTTCGCCTTCGCCCTCAGACGAGTCGGATCTCCCTTTGGGCCGCCTCCCCGCATCGAT
ACCGTCGACCTCGATCGAGACCTAGAAAAACATGGAGCAATCACAAGTAGCAATACAGCAGCTACCAATG
CTGATTGTGCCTGGCTAGAAGCACAAGAGGAGGAGGAGGTGGGTTTTCCAGTCACACCTCAGGTACCTTT
AAGACCAATGACTTACAAGGCAGCTGTAGATCTTAGCCACTTTTTAAAAGAAAAGGGGGGACTGGAAGGG
CTAATTCACTCCCAACGAAGACAAGATATCCTTGATCTGTGGATCTACCACACACAAGGCTACTTCCCTG
ATTGGCAGAACTACACACCAGGGCCAGGGATCAGATATCCACTGACCTTTGGATGGTGCTACAAGCTAGT
ACCAGTTGAGCAAGAGAAGGTAGAAGAAGCCAATGAAGGAGAGAACACCCGCTTGTTACACCCTGTGAGC
CTGCATGGGATGGATGACCCGGAGAGAGAAGTATTAGAGTGGAGGTTTGACAGCCGCCTAGCATTTCATC
ACATGGCCCGAGAGCTGCATCCGGACTGTACTGGGTCTCTCTGGTTAGACCAGATCTGAGCCTGGGAGCT
CTCTGGCTAACTAGGGAACCCACTGCTTAAGCCTCAATAAAGCTTGCCTTGAGTGCTTCAAGTAGTGTGT
GCCCGTCTGTTGTGTGACTCTGGTAACTAGAGATCCCTCAGACCCTTTTAGTCAGTGTGGAAAATCTCTA
GCAGCATGTGAGCAAAAGGCCAGCAAAAGGCCAGGAACCGTAAAAAGGCCGCGTTGCTGGCGTTTTTCCA
TAGGCTCCGCCCCCCTGACGAGCATCACAAAAATCGACGCTCAAGTCAGAGGTGGCGAAACCCGACAGGA
CTATAAAGATACCAGGCGTTTCCCCCTGGAAGCTCCCTCGTGCGCTCTCCTGTTCCGACCCTGCCGCTTA
CCGGATACCTGTCCGCCTTTCTCCCTTCGGGAAGCGTGGCGCTTTCTCATAGCTCACGCTGTAGGTATCT
CAGTTCGGTGTAGGTCGTTCGCTCCAAGCTGGGCTGTGTGCACGAACCCCCCGTTCAGCCCGACCGCTGC
GCCTTATCCGGTAACTATCGTCTTGAGTCCAACCCGGTAAGACACGACTTATCGCCACTGGCAGCAGCCA
CTGGTAACAGGATTAGCAGAGCGAGGTATGTAGGCGGTGCTACAGAGTTCTTGAAGTGGTGGCCTAACTA
CGGCTACACTAGAAGAACAGTATTTGGTATCTGCGCTCTGCTGAAGCCAGTTACCTTCGGAAAAAGAGTT
GGTAGCTCTTGATCCGGCAAACAAACCACCGCTGGTAGCGGTGGTTTTTTTGTTTGCAAGCAGCAGATTA
CGCGCAGAAAAAAAGGATCTCAAGAAGATCCTTTGATCTTTTCTACGGGGTCTGACGCTCAGTGGAACGA
AAACTCACGTTAAGGGATTTTGGTCATGAGATTATCAAAAAGGATCTTCACCTAGATCCTTTTAAATTAA
AAATGAAGTTTTAAATCAATCTAAAGTATATATGAGTAAACTTGGTCTGACAGTTACCAATGCTTAATCA
GTGAGGCACCTATCTCAGCGATCTGTCTATTTCGTTCATCCATAGTTGCCTGACTCCCCGTCGTGTAGAT
AACTACGATACGGGAGGGCTTACCATCTGGCCCCAGTGCTGCAATGATACCGCGAGACCCACGCTCACCG
GCTCCAGATTTATCAGCAATAAACCAGCCAGCCGGAAGGGCCGAGCGCAGAAGTGGTCCTGCAACTTTAT
CCGCCTCCATCCAGTCTATTAATTGTTGCCGGGAAGCTAGAGTAAGTAGTTCGCCAGTTAATAGTTTGCG
CAACGTTGTTGCCATTGCTACAGGCATCGTGGTGTCACGCTCGTCGTTTGGTATGGCTTCATTCAGCTCC
GGTTCCCAACGATCAAGGCGAGTTACATGATCCCCCATGTTGTGCAAAAAAGCGGTTAGCTCCTTCGGTC
CTCCGATCGTTGTCAGAAGTAAGTTGGCCGCAGTGTTATCACTCATGGTTATGGCAGCACTGCATAATTC
TCTTACTGTCATGCCATCCGTAAGATGCTTTTCTGTGACTGGTGAGTACTCAACCAAGTCATTCTGAGAA
TAGTGTATGCGGCGACCGAGTTGCTCTTGCCCGGCGTCAATACGGGATAATACCGCGCCACATAGCAGAA
CTTTAAAAGTGCTCATCATTGGAAAACGTTCTTCGGGGCGAAAACTCTCAAGGATCTTACCGCTGTTGAG
ATCCAGTTCGATGTAACCCACTCGTGCACCCAACTGATCTTCAGCATCTTTTACTTTCACCAGCGTTTCT
GGGTGAGCAAAAACAGGAAGGCAAAATGCCGCAAAAAAGGGAATAAGGGCGACACGGAAATGTTGAATAC
TCATACTCTTCCTTTTTCAATATTATTGAAGCATTTATCAGGGTTATTGTCTCATGAGCGGATACATATT
TGAATGTATTTAGAAAAATAAACAAATAGGGGTTCCGCGCACATTTCCCCGAAAAGTG
